Addgene plasmid #172131: pNH605-HSE-YFP
Purpose: Fluorescent reporter for Hsf1 activity
Depositing lab: Johannes Herrmann. Depositing organization: Rheinland-Pfälzische Technische Universität Kaiserslautern. Publication: Mitochondrial protein-induced stress triggers a global adaptive transcriptional programme. Boos F, Kramer L, Groh C, Jung F, Haberkant P, Stein F, Wollweber F, Gackstatter A, Zoller E, van der Laan M, Savitski MM, Benes V, Herrmann JM. Nat Cell Biol. 2019 Apr;21(4):442-451. doi: 10.1038/s41556-019-0294-5. Epub 2019 Mar 18. PubMed 30886345.
Backbone
  Vector backbone: pNH605
  Vector type: Yeast Expression ; vector for genomic integration into the yeast genome
  Selectable markers: LEU2
Growth in bacteria
  Bacterial resistance: Ampicillin, 100 μg/mL
  Growth temperature: 37°C
  Growth strain: DH5alpha
  Copy number: Low Copy
Gene/Insert
  Gene/Insert name: 4xHSE-YFP
  Species: Synthetic
  Promoter: CYC1 core promotor with 4 tandem repeats of the Hsf1 binding motif (heat shock elements, HSE)
  Cloning method: Restriction Enzyme; 5′ cloning site PspOMI (not destroyed); 3′ cloning site BamHI (not destroyed)
  Sequencing primers: 5′ GCAAGCATTTAGTAATGACTATCAAACC; 3′ GTATATAATTTAGCTATTTGCTTAGAG
Resource information
  A portion of this plasmid was derived from a plasmid made by: David Pincus, University of Chicago
Terms and licenses: Academic/Nonprofit Terms; Industry Terms: Not Available to Industry
How to cite: pNH605-HSE-YFP was a gift from Johannes Herrmann (Addgene plasmid # 172131 ; http://n2t.net/addgene:172131 ; RRID:Addgene_172131)
