[The description below was written by a language model from this plasmid's Addgene catalogue record and pLannotate feature annotations shown in this document.]
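Description:
pNH605-HSE-YFP is a yeast integrating vector built on the pNH605 backbone that carries a fluorescent transcriptional reporter for the heat shock factor Hsf1. It has no annotated yeast replication origin or centromere, consistent with the catalogue description of a vector meant for insertion into the Saccharomyces cerevisiae genome. Yeast transformants are selected by leucine prototrophy through a complete LEU2 gene with its own promoter. Additional short fragments matching LEU2 and the neighbouring NFS1 gene flank the cassette. These probably represent homology to the LEU2 chromosomal region that directs integration there, although the record does not name the target locus. In E. coli the plasmid is maintained through a ColE1/pMB1-type origin and ampicillin resistance (AmpR). The feature tool labels this origin as high copy, whereas the catalogue lists the plasmid as low copy. The backbone also retains pBluescript-derived remnants (lac promoter/operator, lacZα fragment, T3 and T7 promoters, f1 ori) along with small URA3, rop and bom fragments that appear to be nonfunctional leftovers.

The payload, 4xHSE-YFP, is a synthetic cassette cloned between PspOMI and BamHI sites. Four tandem heat shock elements, the Hsf1 binding motif, sit upstream of a CYC1 core promoter, which has little activity on its own, so reporter transcription depends on Hsf1 binding. The promoter itself is not annotated in the feature table. The reporter coding sequence is annotated automatically as yeGFP, which likely reflects the close sequence similarity between YFP and yeast-optimised GFP variants. No terminator is annotated. Once integrated, YFP fluorescence gives a readout of Hsf1 activity in living cells, and the associated publication concerns transcriptional responses to stress induced by mitochondrial proteins.
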