Features (pLannotate 1.2.2; 24 found; start..end, strand, type, name):
      1..22      +  protein_bind   CAP binding site: CAP binding activates transcription in the presence of cAMP. E. coli catabolite activator protein
     37..67      +  promoter       lac promoter: promoter for the E. coli lac operon
     75..91      +  protein_bind   lac operator: The lac repressor binds to the lac operator to inhibit transcription in E. coli. This inhibition can be relieved by adding lactose or isopropyl-β-D-thiogalactopyranoside (IPTG). lac repressor encoded by lacI
    136..154     +  promoter       T3 promoter: promoter for bacteriophage T3 RNA polymerase
    225..302     +  CDS            YO192_YEAST (fragment): Experimental evidence at protein level: Swiss-Prot protein existence level 1. From Saccharomyces cerevisiae (strain ATCC 204508 / S288c) (Baker's yeast).
    442..849     +  promoter       LEU2 promoter: S. cerevisiae LEU2
   1365..2459    +  CDS            LEU2: LEU3_YEAST - Experimental evidence at protein level: Swiss-Prot protein existence level 1. Catalyzes the oxidation of 3-carboxy-2-hydroxy-4- methylpentanoate (3-isopropylmalate) to 3-carboxy-4-methyl-2- oxopentanoate. The product decarboxylates to 4-methyl-2 oxopentanoate. From Saccharomyces cerevisiae (strain ATCC 204508 / S288c) (Baker's yeast).
   2984..3700    +  CDS            yeGFP: yeast-enhanced green fluorescent protein codons optimized for translation in S. cerevisiae and C. albicans
   3701..3718    -  misc_feature   MCS (fragment): pBluescript multiple cloning site
   3744..3768    -  misc_feature   MCS (fragment): pBluescript multiple cloning site
   4464..4516    +  CDS            LEU2 (fragment): 3-isopropylmalate dehydrogenase, required for leucine biosynthesis; S. cerevisiae LEU2; yeast auxotrophic marker
   4878..4988    -  CDS            NFS1 (fragment): NFS1_YEAST - Also known as SPL1 From Saccharomyces cerevisiae (strain ATCC 204508 / S288c) (Baker's yeast).
   5027..5045    -  promoter       T7 promoter: promoter for bacteriophage T7 RNA polymerase
   5048..5205    +  CDS            lacZα (fragment): LacZα fragment of β-galactosidase; lacZ fragment
   5209..5637    +  rep_origin     f1 ori (sequence partly withheld): f1 bacteriophage origin of replication; arrow indicates direction of (+) strand synthesis
   5665..5716    -  misc_feature   bom (fragment): basis of mobility region from pBR322
   5772..5864    -  CDS            URA3 (fragment): PYRF_YEAST - Experimental evidence at protein level: Swiss-Prot protein existence level 1. From Saccharomyces cerevisiae (strain ATCC 204508 / S288c) (Baker's yeast).
   5864..5996    -  promoter       URA3 promoter (fragment): S. cerevisiae URA3
   6004..6053    -  misc_feature   bom (fragment): basis of mobility region from pBR322
   6155..6190    -  CDS            rop (fragment): Rop protein, which maintains plasmids at low copy number; rop
   6302..6406    +  promoter       AmpR promoter: bla
   6407..7267    +  CDS            AmpR: β-lactamase; bla; confers resistance to ampicillin, carbenicillin, and related antibiotics
   7438..8026    +  rep_origin     ori: high-copy-number ColE1/pMB1/pBR322/pUC origin of replication
   8209..8301    +  CDS            lacI (fragment): lac repressor; lacI; The lac repressor binds to the lac operator to inhibit transcription in E. coli. This inhibition can be relieved by adding lactose or isopropyl-β-D-thiogalactopyranoside (IPTG).
>Addgene plasmid #172131 | pNH605-HSE-YFP | addgene full sequence | sequence record 347422 | Addgene NGS Result
TAATGTGAGTTAGCTCACTCATTAGGCACCCCAGGCTTTACACTTTATGCTTCCGGCTCGTATGTTGTGT
GGAATTGTGAGCGGATAACAATTTCACACAGGAAACAGCTATGACCATGATTACGCCAAGCTCGGAATTA
ACCCTCACTAAAGGGAACAAAAGCTGGGCCGGCCATTTAAATGTTTAAACGGCCACGCTGGCCGAGGAGA
ACTTCTAGTATATCTACATACCTAATATTATTGCCTTATTAAAAATGGAATCCCAACGATTACATCAAAA
TCCACATTCTCTTCAAAATCAATTGTCCTGTACTTCCTTGTTCATGTGTGTTCAAAAACGTTATATTTAT
AGGATAATTATACTCTATTTCTCAACAAGTAATTGGTTGTTTGGCCGAGCGGTCTAAGGCGCCTGATTCA
AGAAATATCTTGACCGCAGTTAACTGTGGGAATACTCAGGTATCGTAAGATGCAAGAGTTCGAATCTCTT
AGCAACCATTATTTTTTTCCTCAACATAACGAGAACACACAGGGGCGCTATCGCACAGAATCAAATTCGA
TGACTGGAAATTTTTTGTTAATTTCAGAGGTCGCCTGACGCATATACCTTTTTCAACTGAAAAATTGGGA
GAAAAAGGAAAGGTGAGAGCGCCGGAACCGGCTTTTCATATAGAATAGAGAAGCGTTCATGACTAAATGC
TTGCATCACAATACTTGAAGTTGACAATATTATTTAAGGACCTATTGTTTTTTCCAATAGGTGGTTAGCA
ATCGTCTTACTTTCTAACTTTTCTTACCTTTTACATTTCAGCAATATATATATATATATTTCAAGGATAT
ACCATTCTAATGTCTGCCCCTAAGTTACCAATAGATAGCGGTTTAATATAAGGTTTCAACAAGAAATATT
TTGTGAAAATCAAAAGTTAATAGTTTCACTGTCGAAAATATGAAAGTTTAAGTTTTCAGTTCATCCCATT
GTAGTTATCAAATTTCTGTGTTTCCCGTATATGTGTGCTCTGTATTCATCGCTATCTTGAAACTGGTTAT
GATCGTTGCGCATGTGACCTGTATCGCTCAAAAGAGCCCGGCACCGGTACCGGGCAAAAGCCCCTAGCAA
GCTAAAATGATTCAACTTTCGTAGTAATTTGTTCAACCGGTCACAGTAAAGTCAATGACTAACTTTTGAA
TCGAGGATGTATTTCCAATTGAAAGCAATGTATATATAAACCATTGTGTTGAAGCTTGTCTTACAGTTTT
CTTGTATCCTCCCATTGTTCATATAGTACTTAAAGTACCATAATCCTTAAAGAACAAACTTGAAAGAGAA
TACACTATACACAACTAATAAATAAAGAATAATCATGGCTGTGACCAAGACAATTGTAGTTCTACCAGGT
GACCATGTTGGTCAAGAAATCACTGAAGAGGCCATTAAAGTTTTAAATGCTATTCAGGAATGTCGTCCAG
ACAAGGTCAATTTCAAGTTTGATCATCATTTGATCGGTGGTGCTGCAATTGATGCCACTGGTGTTCCATT
ACCAGACGAAGCTTTGGAGGCCTCTAAGAAAGCTGATGCCGTGCTTCTGGGTGCTGTTGGTGGTCCAAAA
TGGGGTACTGGCGCTGTCAGACCAGAACAAGGTCTTTTGAAAATCCGTAAGGAGTTGCAATTGTATGCTA
ATCTAAGACCATGTAATTTTGCATCTGATTCCTTACTAGATCTATCGCCATTGAAGCCTGAAATTGCAAG
AGGTACAGATTTCGTCGTTGTTAGAGAACTAGTGGGTGGTATTTATTTCGGGGAGAGAAAAGAAGATGAA
GGTGATGGTGTCGCCTGGGATAGCGAAAAGTATTCTGTGCCCGAAGTTCAAAGAATCACTAGAATGGCTG
CTTTCATGGCTCTGCAACACAACCCACCTTTACCTATTTGGTCTCTAGATAAAGCCAACGTTCTAGCATC
ATCAAGATTATGGAGAAAAACAGTGGAAGAGACGATTAAGAATGAATTCCCACAATTGACTGTTCAACAT
CAATTGATTGATTCCGCTGCTATGATCTTGGTTAAGAACCCAACTCATCTAAATGGTATTATTATCACAA
ACAATATGTTTGGTGATATTATCTCCGATGAAGCCTCCGTGATCCCAGGTTCGTTAGGATTACTTCCATC
TGCCTCCTTGGCATCTCTTCCAGATAAGAATACGGCATTTGGTTTATATGAGCCATGTCATGGCTCTGCT
CCAGACTTACCAAAGGGAAAGGTTAACCCCGTAGCAACAATCCTATCTGCTGCTATGATGTTGAAGTTGT
CTCTGGACCTGTTCGAAGAAGGTGAAATTATAGAACAAGCAGTCAAGAAAGTGTTGGATTCTGGTATCAG
AACAGCGGATCTAAAGGGTACCAACTCTACTACTGAGGTCGGTGATGCAGTAGCGAAAGCTGTCAGGGAA
CTATTAGCTTAGACTTAGTAGATGTACAGTTGCATACATAAGTCTGAACAGAAAGAAGTAAATATCATAT
CTAGTTCGGTTTAGAAATCAGTGACTATATTGGTTTTGACCAGATCGCAATCCTTGCAAGCATTTAGTAA
TGACTATCAAACCGGTGAATCATCTGATAAGGCTATATTAGCTTGTGCATTCGCATGTATCGGGAAACGA
ACGGTACCGGGCCCCTAGAAGCTTCTAGAAGCTTCTAGAAGCTTCTAGAAGCTTCTAGAGGATCCCCGTC
GAGCAGATCCGCCAGGCGTGTATATATAGCGTGGATGGCCAGGCAACTTTAGTGCTGACACATACAGGCA
TATATATATGTGTGCGACGACACATGATCATATGGCATGCATGTGCTCTGTATGTATATAAAACTCTTGT
TTTCTTCTTTTCTCTAAATATTCTTTCCTTATACATTAGGACCTTTGCAGCATAAATTACTATACTTCTA
TAGACACACAAACACAAATACACACACTAAATTAATACTCGAGATGTCTAAAGGTGAAGAATTATTCACT
GGTGTTGTCCCAATTTTGGTTGAATTAGATGGTGATGTTAATGGTCACAAATTTTCTGTCTCCGGTGAAG
GTGAAGGTGATGCTACTTACGGTAAATTGACCTTAAAATTGATTTGTACTACTGGTAAATTGCCAGTTCC
ATGGCCAACCTTAGTCACTACTTTAGGTTATGGTTTGCAATGTTTTGCTAGATACCCAGATCATATGAAA
CAACATGACTTTTTCAAGTCTGCCATGCCAGAAGGTTATGTTCAAGAAAGAACTATTTTTTTCAAAGATG
ACGGTAACTACAAGACCAGAGCTGAAGTCAAGTTTGAAGGTGATACCTTAGTTAATAGAATCGAATTAAA
AGGTATTGATTTTAAAGAAGATGGTAACATTTTAGGTCACAAATTGGAATACAACTATAACTCTCACAAT
GTTTACATCACTGCTGACAAACAAAAGAATGGTATCAAAGCTAACTTCAAAATTAGACACAACATTGAAG
ATGGTGGTGTTCAATTAGCTGACCATTATCAACAAAATACTCCAATTGGTGATGGTCCAGTCTTGTTACC
AGACAACCATTACTTATCCTATCAATCTGCCTTATCCAAAGATCCAAACGAAAAGAGAGACCACATGGTC
TTGTTAGAATTTGTTACTGCTGCTGGTATTACCCATGGTATGGATGAATTGTACAAATAAGGATCCACTA
GTTCTAGACACCTGCAACATGCGTGAGTAAATAAGCGGCCGCCACCGCGGTGGAGCTCTAAGCAAATAGC
TAAATTATATACGAATTAATATTATGATTAAGTGTTTACGTGAGTGCGATATTTTTATTACTATCTTATA
CAGTTGTATATACTCTATAAAATGAGTTGTCTATTAATTAACGCGATGAATGCTTTCTGGGTTTACCTCT
CCAACAACTCTAGTTTACTTCTCAATACATTCAATTGTATTTGATTTGTCAATACTTCATCATTAATCAA
TTCTATAGTTTTGTTTTTCTCGTTTATTTCCAAATTTAATGCATCAATTTTATTATTCAATTTGTCGTTG
ATTTTGGTTAATGATTTTATGGTTTGATCTCTGGCATTGATTGTTTGTGTTAGTTTTTCATTATTGATAA
TTAAATTATTTAAGTTAGTTATCAACTCGGTGTTTTCAAGTTTCAAGTTTTCAATTTCTTTAGAGTTTAT
TAGATTTGTCAAAGTTTCTGAATTGCTTGATTGGTCCTGTAGAAGAGTATTTGTTGTTGTGGATAATTGA
TTCAATTTTTGAGACAATTGCTGGAAGGCGTTGAAATATCTAGCATCAATCTCATGGTTTTTTTCCCGAG
AGTCTCGTAGATTCAATTGTTTTAATATATCTTGGGACCACTCTTGATTTGAACTCATGGAAATTAAACT
GGGTGTTGTGTTGTGGTGTAATGATTGTACCCCCTTTGCTTATAATTGTGTGGCCACCGAAGTCGGTGAT
GCTGTCGCCGAAGAAGTTAAGAAAATCCTTGCTTAAAAAGATTCTCTTTTTTTATGATATTTGTACATAA
ACTTTATAAATGAAATTCATAATAGAAACGACACGAAATTACAAAATGGAATATGTTCATAGGGTAGACG
AAACTATATACGCAATCTACATACATTTATCAAGAAGGAGAAAAAGGAGGATGTAAAGGAATACAGGTAA
GCAAATTGATACTAATGGCTCAACGTGATAAGGAAAAAGAATTGCACTTTAACATTAATATTGACAAGGA
GGAGGGCACCACACAAAAAGTTAGGTGTAACAGAAAATCATGAAACTATGATTCCTAATTTATATATTGG
AGGATTTTCTCTAAAAAAAAAAAAATACAACAAATAAAAAACACTCAATGACCTGACCATTTGATGGAGT
TTAAGTCAATACCTCCTTGAACCATTTCCCATAATGGTGAAAGTTCCCTCAAGAATTTTACTCTGTCAGA
AACGGCCTTAACGACGTAGGCCGGCCATTTAAATGTTTAAACGGCCACGCTGGCCCCCTATAGTGAGTCG
TATTACAATTCACTGGCCGTCGTTTTACAACGTCGTGACTGGGAAAACCCTGGCGTTACCCAACTTAATC
GCCTTGCAGCACATCCCCCTTTCGCCAGCTGGCGTAATAGCGAAGAGGCCCGCACCGATCGCCCTTCCCA
ACAGTTGCGCAGCCTGAATGGCGAATGG
[124 nt withheld, positions 5209-5332]
C
[91 nt withheld, positions 5334-5424]
A
[49 nt withheld, positions 5426-5474]
CCTTTGACGTTGGAGTCCACGTTCTTT
[37 nt withheld, positions 5502-5538]
ACCCTATCTCGGTCTATTCTTTTGATTTATAAGGGATTTTGCCGATTTCGGCCTATTGGTTAAAAAATGA
GCTGATTTAACAAAAATTTAACGCGAATTTTAACAAAATATTAACGCTTACAATTTCCTGATGCGGTATT
TTCTCCTTACGCATCTGTGCGGTATTTCACACCGCATAGGGTAATAACTGATATAATTAAATTGAAGCTC
TAATTTGTGAGTTTAGTATTAGGATCTCTACCCTTGGCGAAAAGTCCTCTGCCAACAATGATGATATCTG
ATCCACCACTTACAACTTCGTCGACGGTTCTGTACTGCTGACCCAATATGCGTATATATACCAATCTAAG
TCTGTGCTCCTTCCTTCGTTCTTCCTTCTGTTCGGAGATTACCGAATCAAAAAAATTTCAAGGAAACCGA
AATCAAAAAAAAGAATAAAAAAAAAATGATGAATTGAAAAGGTGGTATGGTGCACTCTCAGTACAATCTG
CTCTGATGCCGCATAGTTAAGCCAGCCCCGACACCCGCCAACACCCGCTGACGCGCCCTGACGGGCTTGT
CTGCTCCCGGCATCCGCTTACAGACAAGCTGTGACCGTCTCCGGGAGCTGCATGTGTCAGAGGTTTTCAC
CGTCATCACCGAAACGCGCGAGACGAAAGGGCCTCGTGATACGCCTATTTTTATAGGTTAATGTCATGAT
AATAATGGTTTCTTAGACGTCGGCGCGCCGAGGACGTCAGGTGGCACTTTTCGGGGAAATGTGCGCGGAA
CCCCTATTTGTTTATTTTTCTAAATACATTCAAATATGTATCCGCTCATGAGACAATAACCCTGATAAAT
GCTTCAATAATATTGAAAAAGGAAGAGTATGAGTATTCAACATTTCCGTGTCGCCCTTATTCCCTTTTTT
GCGGCATTTTGCCTTCCTGTTTTTGCTCACCCAGAAACGCTGGTGAAAGTAAAAGATGCTGAAGATCAGT
TGGGTGCACGAGTGGGTTACATCGAACTGGATCTCAACAGCGGTAAGATCCTTGAGAGTTTTCGCCCCGA
AGAACGTTTTCCAATGATGAGCACTTTTAAAGTTCTGCTATGTGGCGCGGTATTATCCCGTATTGACGCC
GGGCAAGAGCAACTCGGTCGCCGCATACACTATTCTCAGAATGACTTGGTTGAGTACTCACCAGTCACAG
AAAAGCATCTTACGGATGGCATGACAGTAAGAGAATTATGCAGTGCTGCCATAACCATGAGTGATAACAC
TGCGGCCAACTTACTTCTGACAACGATCGGAGGACCGAAGGAGCTAACCGCTTTTTTGCACAACATGGGG
GATCATGTAACTCGCCTTGATCGTTGGGAACCGGAGCTGAATGAAGCCATACCAAACGACGAGCGTGACA
CCACGATGCCTGTAGCAATGGCAACAACGTTGCGCAAACTATTAACTGGCGAACTACTTACTCTAGCTTC
CCGGCAACAATTAATAGACTGGATGGAGGCGGATAAAGTTGCAGGACCACTTCTGCGCTCGGCCCTTCCG
GCTGGCTGGTTTATTGCTGATAAATCTGGAGCCGGTGAGCGTGGGTCTCGCGGTATCATTGCAGCACTGG
GGCCAGATGGTAAGCCCTCCCGTATCGTAGTTATCTACACGACGGGGAGTCAGGCAACTATGGATGAACG
AAATAGACAGATCGCTGAGATAGGTGCCTCACTGATTAAGCATTGGTAACTGTCAGACCAAGTTTACTCA
TATATACTTTAGATTGATTTAAAACTTCATTTTTAATTTAAAAGGATCTAGGTGAAGATCCTTTTTGATA
ATCTCATGACCAAAATCCCTTAACGTGAGTTTTCGTTCCACTGAGCGTCAGACCCCGTAGAAAAGATCAA
AGGATCTTCTTGAGATCCTTTTTTTCTGCGCGTAATCTGCTGCTTGCAAACAAAAAAACCACCGCTACCA
GCGGTGGTTTGTTTGCCGGATCAAGAGCTACCAACTCTTTTTCCGAAGGTAACTGGCTTCAGCAGAGCGC
AGATACCAAATACTGTTCTTCTAGTGTAGCCGTAGTTAGGCCACCACTTCAAGAACTCTGTAGCACCGCC
TACATACCTCGCTCTGCTAATCCTGTTACCAGTGGCTGCTGCCAGTGGCGATAAGTCGTGTCTTACCGGG
TTGGACTCAAGACGATAGTTACCGGATAAGGCGCAGCGGTCGGGCTGAACGGGGGGTTCGTGCACACAGC
CCAGCTTGGAGCGAACGACCTACACCGAACTGAGATACCTACAGCGTGAGCTATGAGAAAGCGCCACGCT
TCCCGAAGGGAGAAAGGCGGACAGGTATCCGGTAAGCGGCAGGGTCGGAACAGGAGAGCGCACGAGGGAG
CTTCCAGGGGGAAACGCCTGGTATCTTTATAGTCCTGTCGGGTTTCGCCACCTCTGACTTGAGCGTCGAT
TTTTGTGATGCTCGTCAGGGGGGCGGAGCCTATGGAAAAACGCCAGCAACGCGGCCTTTTTACGGTTCCT
GGCCTTTTGCTGGCCTTTTGCTCACATGTTCTTTCCTGCGTTATCCCCTGATTCTGTGGATAACCGTATT
ACCGCCTTTGAGTGAGCTGATACCGCTCGCCGCAGCCGAACGACCGAGCGCAGCGAGTCAGTGAGCGAGG
AAGCGGAAGAGCGCCCAATACGCAAACCGCCTCTCCCCGCGCGTTGGCCGATTCATTAATGCAGCTGGCA
CGACAGGTTTCCCGACTGGAAAGCGGGCAGTGAGCGCAACGCAAT
